Addgene plasmid #153025: pCK005.6
Purpose: dCas9, MCP-SoxS(R93A/S101A), J106 scRNA
Depositing lab: Jesse Zalatan. Depositing organization: University of Washington. Publication: Effective CRISPRa-mediated control of gene expression in bacteria must overcome strict target site requirements. Fontana J, Dong C, Kiattisewee C, Chavali VP, Tickman BI, Carothers JM, Zalatan JG. Nat Commun. 2020 Apr 1;11(1):1618. doi: 10.1038/s41467-020-15454-y. PubMed 32238808.
Backbone
  Vector backbone: p15A vector
  Vector type: Bacterial Expression, CRISPR
Growth in bacteria
  Bacterial resistance: Chloramphenicol, 25 μg/mL
  Growth temperature: 37°C
  Growth strain: DH5alpha
  Copy number: High Copy
Gene/Insert
  Gene/Insert name: dCas9, MCP-SoxS(R93A/S101A), J106 scRNA
  Species: S. pyogenes (dCas9), MS2 (MCP), E. coli (SoxS), synthetic (J106 scRNA)
  Mutation: SoxS has R93A and S101A mutations
Terms and licenses: Academic/Nonprofit Terms; Industry Terms: Not Available to Industry
How to cite: pCK005.6 was a gift from Jesse Zalatan (Addgene plasmid # 153025 ; http://n2t.net/addgene:153025 ; RRID:Addgene_153025)
