[The description below was written by a language model from this plasmid's Addgene catalogue record and pLannotate feature annotations shown in this document.]
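Description:
pCK005.6 is an 8,073 nt bacterial expression plasmid that carries all three components of a bacterial CRISPR activation (CRISPRa) system on one p15A-origin backbone. It is propagated in E. coli under chloramphenicol selection, which is provided by a cat gene with its native promoter and a lambda t0 terminator. The catalogue lists the plasmid as high copy, although p15A is generally regarded as a medium-copy origin compatible with ColE1-type plasmids. This compatibility allows it to be paired with a separate reporter or target plasmid. The short "RSF ori" fragments in the annotation are probably partial homology matches rather than functional origins.

The first component is catalytically dead S. pyogenes Cas9 (D10A/H840A), which binds DNA under RNA guidance without cutting it. Its coding sequence is followed by rrnB T1 and T7Te terminators. No promoter is annotated for it, but a native S. pyogenes tracrRNA sequence lies upstream on the opposite strand. The second component is a fusion of the MS2 coat protein (MCP) to the E. coli transcriptional activator SoxS carrying the R93A and S101A mutations. A short element upstream of this fusion is annotated as a lacIq promoter fragment. The third is the J106 scaffold RNA, expressed from the strong constitutive J23119 promoter. It consists of a guide RNA scaffold extended with an MS2 stem loop and ends in an rrnB terminator region.

In the cell, the scRNA directs dCas9 to the J106 target site and its MS2 hairpin recruits MCP-SoxS, which activates transcription from a nearby promoter. The record does not state what the SoxS mutations do. The associated publication concerns the target-site requirements for effective CRISPRa in bacteria.
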