Features (pLannotate 1.2.2; 19 found; start..end, strand, type, name):
    170..248     -  misc_RNA       tracrRNA: trans-activating CRISPR RNA for the Streptococcus pyogenes CRISPR/Cas9 system
    544..4648    +  CDS            dCas9 (fragment): catalytically dead mutant of the Cas9 endonuclease from the Streptococcus pyogenes Type II CRISPR/Cas system RNA-guided DNA-binding protein that lacks endonuclease activity due to the D10A mutation in the RuvC catalytic domain and the H840A mutation in the HNH catalytic domain
   4674..4745    +  terminator     rrnB T1 terminator: transcription terminator T1 from the E. coli rrnB gene
   4761..4788    +  terminator     T7Te terminator: phage T7 early transcription terminator
   4800..4834    +  promoter       lacIq promoter (fragment): lacI (mutant); In the lacIq allele, a single base change in the promoter boosts expression of the lacI gene about 10-fold.
   4912..5259    +  CDS            CAPSD_BPMS2 (fragment): Experimental evidence at protein level: Swiss-Prot protein existence level 1. Acts as a translational repressor of viral replicase synthesis late in infection. This latter function is the result of capsid protein interaction with an RNA hairpin which contains the replicase ribosome-binding site. From Escherichia phage MS2 (Bacteriophage MS2).
   5275..5595    +  CDS            soxS: SOXS_ECOLI - Experimental evidence at protein level: Swiss-Prot protein existence level 1. Transcriptional activator of the superoxide response regulon of E.coli that includes at least 10 genes such as sodA, nfo, zwf and micF. Binds the DNA sequence 5'-GCACN(7)CAA-3'. It also facilitates the subsequent binding of RNA polymerase to the micF and the nfo promoters. From Escherichia coli (strain K12).
   5655..5710    -  rep_origin     RSF ori (fragment): Plasmids containing the RSF 1030 origin of replication can be propagated in E. coli cells that contain additional plasmids with compatible origins.
   5798..6343    -  rep_origin     p15A ori: Plasmids containing the medium-copy-number p15A origin of replication can be propagated in E. coli cells that contain a second plasmid with the ColE1 origin.
   6451..6485    +  promoter       J23119(SpeI) promoter: bacterial promoter (Registry of Standard Biological Parts BBa J23119) modified to end with an SpeI site
   6506..6570    +  misc_RNA       gRNA scaffold (fragment): guide RNA scaffold for the Streptococcus pyogenes CRISPR/Cas9 system
   6569..6587    +  misc_RNA       MS2 stem loop: stem loop that binds the bacteriophage MS2 coat protein
   6655..6672    +  CDS            capTEV™ (fragment): composite tag for in vivo biotinylation, TEV protease cleavage, and 6xHis tagging
   6779..6894    +  ncRNA          5S rRNA: Accession: RF00001 - 5S ribosomal RNA
   6898..6944    +  terminator     rrnB T1 terminator: transcription terminator T1 from the E. coli rrnB gene
   6992..7120    -  rep_origin     RSF ori (fragment): Plasmids containing the RSF 1030 origin of replication can be propagated in E. coli cells that contain additional plasmids with compatible origins.
   7162..7256    -  terminator     lambda t0 terminator: transcription terminator from phage lambda
   7280..7936    -  CDS            cat: CAT_ECOLX - Experimental evidence at protein level: Swiss-Prot protein existence level 1. This enzyme is an effector of chloramphenicol resistance in bacteria. From Escherichia coli. This protein is used as a marker in many commonly used cloning vectors, such as pACYC184.
   7937..8039    -  promoter       cat promoter: promoter of the E. coli cat gene encoding chloramphenicol acetyltransferase
>Addgene plasmid #153025 | pCK005.6 | addgene full sequence | sequence record 308629 | Addgene NGS Result
TTACGAAATCATCCTGTGGAGCTTAGTAGGTTTAGCAAGATGGCAGCGCCTAAATGTAGAATGATAAAAG
GATTAAGAGATTAATTTCCCTAAAAATGATAAAACAAGCGTTTTGAAAGCGCTTGTTTTTTTGGTTTGCA
GTCAGAGTAGAATAGAAGTATCAAAAAAAGCACCGACTCGGTGCCACTTTTTCAAGTTGATAACGGACTA
GCCTTATTTTAACTTGCTATGCTGTTTTGAATGGTTCCAACAAGATTATTTTATAACTTTTATAACAAAT
AATCAAGGAGAAATTCAAAGAAATTTATCAGCCATAAAACAATACTTAATACTATAGAATGATAACAAAA
TAAACTACTTTTTAAAAGAATTTTGTGTTATAATCTATTTATTATTAAGTATTGGGTAATATTTTTTGAA
GAGATATTTTGAAAAAGAAAAATTAAAGCATATTAAACTAATTTCGGAGGTCATTAAAACTATTATTGAA
ATCATCAAACTCATTATGGATTTAATTTAAACTTTTTATTTTAGGAGGCAAAAATGGATAAGAAATACTC
AATAGGCTTAGCTATCGGCACAAATAGCGTCGGATGGGCGGTGATCACTGATGAATATAAGGTTCCGTCT
AAAAAGTTCAAGGTTCTGGGAAATACAGACCGCCACAGTATCAAAAAAAATCTTATAGGGGCTCTTTTAT
TTGACAGTGGAGAGACAGCGGAAGCGACTCGTCTCAAACGGACAGCTCGTAGAAGGTATACACGTCGGAA
GAATCGTATTTGTTATCTACAGGAGATTTTTTCAAATGAGATGGCGAAAGTAGATGATAGTTTCTTTCAT
CGACTTGAAGAGTCTTTTTTGGTGGAAGAAGACAAGAAGCATGAACGTCATCCTATTTTTGGAAATATAG
TAGATGAAGTTGCTTATCATGAGAAATATCCAACTATCTATCATCTGCGAAAAAAATTGGTAGATTCTAC
TGATAAAGCGGATTTGCGCTTAATCTATTTGGCCTTAGCGCATATGATTAAGTTTCGTGGTCATTTTTTG
ATTGAGGGAGATTTAAATCCTGATAATAGTGATGTGGACAAACTATTTATCCAGTTGGTACAAACCTACA
ATCAATTATTTGAAGAAAACCCTATTAACGCAAGTGGAGTAGATGCTAAAGCGATTCTTTCTGCACGATT
GAGTAAATCAAGACGATTAGAAAATCTCATTGCTCAGCTCCCCGGTGAGAAGAAAAATGGCTTATTTGGG
AATCTCATTGCTTTGTCATTGGGTTTGACCCCTAATTTTAAATCAAATTTTGATTTGGCAGAAGATGCTA
AATTACAGCTTTCAAAAGATACTTACGATGATGATTTAGATAATTTATTGGCGCAAATTGGAGATCAATA
TGCTGATTTGTTTTTGGCAGCTAAGAATTTATCAGATGCTATTTTACTTTCAGATATCCTAAGAGTAAAT
ACTGAAATAACTAAGGCTCCCCTATCAGCTTCAATGATTAAACGCTACGATGAACATCATCAAGACTTGA
CTCTTTTAAAAGCTTTAGTTCGACAACAACTTCCAGAAAAGTATAAAGAAATCTTTTTTGATCAATCAAA
AAACGGATATGCAGGTTATATTGATGGGGGAGCTAGCCAAGAAGAATTTTATAAATTTATCAAACCAATT
TTAGAAAAAATGGATGGTACTGAGGAATTATTGGTGAAACTAAATCGTGAAGATTTGCTGCGCAAGCAAC
GGACCTTTGACAACGGCTCTATTCCCCATCAAATTCACTTGGGTGAGCTGCATGCTATTTTGAGAAGACA
AGAAGACTTTTATCCATTTTTAAAAGACAATCGTGAGAAGATTGAAAAAATCTTGACTTTTCGAATTCCT
TATTATGTTGGTCCATTGGCGCGTGGCAATAGTCGTTTTGCATGGATGACTCGGAAGTCTGAAGAAACAA
TTACCCCATGGAATTTTGAAGAAGTTGTCGATAAAGGTGCTTCAGCTCAATCATTTATTGAACGCATGAC
AAACTTTGATAAAAATCTTCCAAATGAAAAAGTACTACCAAAACATAGTTTGCTTTATGAGTATTTTACG
GTTTATAACGAATTGACAAAGGTCAAATATGTTACTGAAGGAATGCGAAAACCAGCATTTCTTTCAGGTG
AACAGAAGAAAGCCATTGTTGATTTACTCTTCAAAACAAATCGAAAAGTAACCGTTAAGCAATTAAAAGA
AGATTATTTCAAAAAAATAGAATGTTTTGATAGTGTTGAAATTTCAGGAGTTGAAGATAGATTTAATGCT
TCATTAGGTACCTACCATGATTTGCTAAAAATTATTAAAGATAAAGATTTTTTGGATAATGAAGAAAATG
AAGATATCTTAGAGGATATTGTTTTAACATTGACCTTATTTGAAGATAGGGAGATGATTGAGGAAAGACT
TAAAACATATGCTCACCTCTTTGATGATAAGGTGATGAAACAGCTTAAACGTCGCCGTTATACTGGTTGG
GGACGTTTGTCTCGAAAATTGATTAATGGTATTAGGGATAAGCAATCTGGCAAAACAATATTAGATTTTT
TGAAATCAGATGGTTTTGCCAATCGCAATTTTATGCAGCTGATCCATGATGATAGTTTGACATTTAAAGA
AGACATTCAAAAAGCACAAGTGTCTGGACAAGGCGATAGTTTACATGAACATATTGCAAATTTAGCTGGT
AGCCCTGCTATTAAAAAAGGTATTTTACAGACTGTAAAAGTTGTTGATGAATTGGTCAAAGTAATGGGGC
GGCATAAGCCAGAAAATATCGTTATTGAAATGGCACGTGAAAATCAGACAACTCAAAAGGGCCAGAAAAA
TTCGCGAGAGCGTATGAAACGAATCGAAGAAGGTATCAAAGAATTAGGAAGTCAGATTCTTAAAGAGCAT
CCTGTTGAAAATACTCAATTGCAAAATGAAAAGCTCTATCTCTATTATCTCCAAAATGGAAGAGACATGT
ATGTGGACCAAGAATTAGATATTAATCGTTTAAGTGATTATGATGTCGATGCCATTGTTCCACAAAGTTT
CCTTAAAGACGATTCAATAGACAATAAGGTCTTAACGCGTTCTGATAAAAATCGTGGTAAATCGGATAAC
GTTCCAAGTGAAGAAGTAGTCAAAAAGATGAAAAACTATTGGAGACAACTTCTAAACGCCAAGTTAATCA
CTCAACGTAAGTTTGATAATTTAACGAAAGCTGAACGTGGAGGTTTGAGTGAACTTGATAAAGCTGGTTT
TATCAAACGCCAATTGGTTGAAACTCGCCAAATCACTAAGCATGTGGCACAAATTTTGGATAGTCGCATG
AATACTAAATACGATGAAAATGATAAACTTATTCGAGAGGTTAAAGTGATTACCTTAAAATCTAAATTAG
TTTCTGACTTCCGAAAAGATTTCCAATTCTATAAAGTACGTGAGATTAACAATTACCATCATGCCCATGA
TGCGTATCTAAATGCCGTCGTTGGAACTGCTTTGATTAAGAAATATCCAAAACTTGAATCGGAGTTTGTC
TATGGTGATTATAAAGTTTATGATGTTCGTAAAATGATTGCTAAGTCTGAGCAAGAAATAGGCAAAGCAA
CCGCAAAATATTTCTTTTACTCTAATATCATGAACTTCTTCAAAACAGAAATTACACTTGCAAATGGAGA
GATTCGCAAACGCCCTCTAATCGAAACTAATGGGGAAACTGGAGAAATTGTCTGGGATAAAGGGCGAGAT
TTTGCCACAGTGCGCAAAGTATTGTCCATGCCCCAAGTCAATATTGTCAAGAAAACAGAAGTACAGACAG
GCGGATTCTCCAAGGAGTCAATTTTACCAAAAAGAAATTCGGACAAGCTTATTGCTCGTAAAAAAGACTG
GGATCCAAAAAAATATGGTGGTTTTGATAGTCCAACGGTAGCTTATTCAGTCCTAGTGGTTGCTAAGGTG
GAAAAAGGGAAATCGAAGAAGTTAAAATCCGTTAAAGAGTTACTAGGGATCACAATTATGGAAAGAAGTT
CCTTTGAAAAAAATCCGATTGACTTTTTAGAAGCTAAAGGATATAAGGAAGTTAAAAAAGACTTAATCAT
TAAACTACCTAAATATAGTCTTTTTGAGTTAGAAAACGGTCGTAAACGGATGCTGGCTAGTGCCGGAGAA
TTACAAAAAGGAAATGAGCTGGCTCTGCCAAGCAAATATGTGAATTTTTTATATTTAGCTAGTCATTATG
AAAAGTTGAAGGGTAGTCCAGAAGATAACGAACAAAAACAATTGTTTGTGGAGCAGCATAAGCATTATTT
AGATGAGATTATTGAGCAAATCAGTGAATTTTCTAAGCGTGTTATTTTAGCAGATGCCAATTTAGATAAA
GTTCTTAGTGCATATAACAAACATAGAGACAAACCAATACGTGAACAAGCAGAAAATATTATTCATTTAT
TTACGTTGACGAATCTTGGAGCTCCCGCTGCTTTTAAATATTTTGATACAACAATTGATCGTAAACGATA
TACGTCTACAAAAGAAGTTTTAGATGCCACTCTTATCCATCAATCCATCACTGGTCTTTATGAAACACGC
ATTGATTTGAGTCAGCTAGGAGGTGACTAACTCGAGTAAGGATCTCCAGGCATCAAATAAAACGAAAGGC
TCAGTCGAAAGACTGGGCCTTTCGTTTTATCTGTTGTTTGTCGGTGAACGCTCTCTACTAGAGTCACACT
GGCTCACCTTCGGGTGGGCCTTTCTGCGTTTATACCTAGAGCGCCCGGAAGAGAGTCAATTCAGGGTGGT
GAATCTGCAGTTTACGGCTAGCTCAGCCCTAGGTATTATGCTAGCGAATTCATTAAAGAGGAGAAAGGTA
CCATGGGGCCCGCTTCTAACTTTACTCAGTTCGTTCTCGTCGACAATGGCGGAACTGGCGACGTGACTGT
CGCCCCAAGCAACTTCGCTAACGGGATCGCTGAATGGATCAGCTCTAACTCGCGTTCACAGGCTTACAAA
GTAACCTGTAGCGTTCGTCAGAGCTCTGCGCAGAATCGCAAATACACCATCAAAGTCGAGGTGCCTAAAG
GCGCCTGGCGTTCGTACTTAAATATGGAACTAACCATTCCAATTTTCGCCACGAATTCCGACTGCGAGCT
TATTGTTAAGGCAATGCAAGGTCTCCTAAAAGATGGAAACCCGATTCCCTCAGCAATCGCAGCAAACTCC
GGCATCTACGGTGGCGGAGGTAGCATGTCCCATCAGAAAATTATTCAGGATCTTATCGCATGGATTGACG
AGCATATTGACCAGCCGCTTAACATTGATGTAGTCGCAAAAAAATCAGGCTATTCAAAGTGGTACTTGCA
ACGAATGTTCCGCACGGTGACGCATCAGACGCTTGGCGATTACATTCGCCAACGCCGCCTGTTACTGGCC
GCCGTTGAGTTGCGCACCACCGAGCGTCCGATTTTTGATATCGCAATGGACCTGGGTTATGTCTCGCAGC
AGACCTTCTCCCGCGTTTTCGCGCGGCAGTTTGATCGCACTCCCGCGGATTATCGCCACCGCCTGTAAGC
GGCCGCCACGCAAAAAACCCCGCTTCGGCGGGGTTTTTTCGCCCTAGGGATATATTCCGCTTCCTCGCTC
ACTGACTCGCTACGCTCGGTCGTTCGACTGCGGCGAGCGGAAATGGCTTACGAACGGGGCGGAGATTTCC
TGGAAGATGCCAGGAAGATACTTAACAGGGAAGTGAGAGGGCCGCGGCAAAGCCGTTTTTCCATAGGCTC
CGCCCCCCTGACAAGCATCACGAAATCTGACGCTCAAATCAGTGGTGGCGAAACCCGACAGGACTATAAA
GATACCAGGCGTTTCCCCCTGGCGGCTCCCTCGTGCGCTCTCCTGTTCCTGCCTTTCGGTTTACCGGTGT
CATTCCGCTGTTATGGCCGCGTTTGTCTCATTCCACGCCTGACACTCAGTTCCGGGTAGGCAGTTCGCTC
CAAGCTGGACTGTATGCACGAACCCCCCGTTCAGTCCGACCGCTGCGCCTTATCCGGTAACTATCGTCTT
GAGTCCAACCCGGAAAGACATGCAAAAGCACCACTGGCAGCAGCCACTGGTAATTGATTTAGAGGAGTTA
GTCTTGAAGTCATGCGCCGGTTAAGGCTAAACTGAAAGGACAAGTTTTGGTGACTGCGCTCCTCCAAGCC
AGTTACCTCGGTTCAAAGAGTTGGTAGCTCAGAGAACCTTCGAAAAACCGCCCTGCAAGGCGGTTTTTTC
GTTTTCAGAGCAAGAGATTACGCGCAGACCAAAACGATCTCAAGAAGATCATCTTATTAATCAGATAAAA
TATTTCTAGATTTCAGTGCAATTTATCTCTTCAAATGTAGCACCTGAAGTCAGCCCCATACGATATAAGT
TGTTACTAGATTGACAGCTAGCTCAGTCCTAGGTATAATACTAGTAGGACGCCTTTGGTAACCGCGTTTT
AGAGCTAGAAATAGCAAGTTAAAATAAGGCTAGTCCGTTATCAACTTGAAAAAGTGGCACATGAGGATCA
CCCATGTGCTTTTTTTGAAGCTTGGGCCCGAACAAAAACTCATCTCAGAAGAGGATCTGAATAGCGCCGT
CGACCATCATCATCATCATCATTGAGTTTAAACGGTCTCCAGCTTGGCTGTTTTGGCGGATGAGAGAAGA
TTTTCAGCCTGATACAGATTAAATCAGAACGCAGAAGCGGTCTGATAAAACAGAATTTGCCTGGCGGCAG
TAGCGCGGTGGTCCCACCTGACCCCATGCCGAACTCAGAAGTGAAACGCCGTAGCGCCGATGGTAGTGTG
GGGTCTCCCCATGCGAGAGTAGGGAACTGCCAGGCATCAAATAAAACGAAAGGCTCAGTCGAAAGACTGG
GCCTTTCGTTTTATCTGTTGTTTGTCGGTGAACTGGATCCTTACTCGAGTCTAGACTGCAGGCTTCCTCG
CTCACTGACTCGCTGCGCTCGGTCGTTCGGCTGCGGCGAGCGGTATCAGCTCACTCAAAGGCGGTAATAC
GGTTATCCACAGAATCAGGGGATAACGCAGGAAAGAACATGTGAGCAAAAGGCCAGCAAAAGGCCAGGAA
CCGTAAAAAACTAGTGCTTGGATTCTCACCAATAAAAAACGCCCGGCGGCAACCGAGCGTTCTGAACAAA
TCCAGATGGAGTTCTGAGGTCATTACTGGATCTATCAACAGGAGTCCAAGCGAGCTCGATATCAAATTAC
GCCCCGCCCTGCCACTCATCGCAGTACTGTTGTAATTCATTAAGCATTCTGCCGACATGGAAGCCATCAC
AAACGGCATGATGAACCTGAATCGCCAGCGGCATCAGCACCTTGTCGCCTTGCGTATAATATTTGCCCAT
GGTGAAAACGGGGGCGAAGAAGTTGTCCATATTGGCCACGTTTAAATCAAAACTGGTGAAACTCACCCAG
GGATTGGCTGAGACGAAAAACATATTCTCAATAAACCCTTTAGGGAAATAGGCCAGGTTTTCACCGTAAC
ACGCCACATCTTGCGAATATATGTGTAGAAACTGCCGGAAATCGTCGTGGTATTCACTCCAGAGCGATGA
AAACGTTTCAGTTTGCTCATGGAAAACGGTGTAACAAGGGTGAACACTATCCCATATCACCAGCTCACCG
TCTTTCATTGCCATACGAAATTCCGGATGAGCATTCATCAGGCGGGCAAGAATGTGAATAAAGGCCGGAT
AAAACTTGTGCTTATTTTTCTTTACGGTCTTTAAAAAGGCCGTAATATCCAGCTGAACGGTCTGGTTATA
GGTACATTGAGCAACTGACTGAAATGCCTCAAAATGTTCTTTACGATGCCATTGGGATATATCAACGGTG
GTATATCCAGTGATTTTTTTCTCCATTTTAGCTTCCTTAGCTCCTGAAAATCTCGATAACTCAAAAAATA
CGCCCGGTAGTGATCTTATTTCATTATGGTGAAAGTTGGAACCTCTTACGTGCCGATCAACGTCTCATTT
TCGCCAGATATCGACGTCTTAAG
